>Addgene plasmid #188702 | p3e UbB polyA | addgene full sequence | sequence record 370627 | Addgene NGS Result
CTTTCCTGCGTTATCCCCTGATTCTGTGGATAACCGTATTACCGCCTTTGAGTGAGCTGATACCGCTCGC
CGCAGCCGAACGACCGAGCGCAGCGAGTCAGTGAGCGAGGAAGCGGAAGAGCGCCCAATACGCAAACCGC
CTCTCCCCGCGCGTTGGCCGATTCATTAATGCAGCTGGCACGACAGGTTTCCCGACTGGAAAGCGGGCAG
TGAGCGCAACGCAATTAATACGCGTACCGCTAGCCAGGAAGAGTTTGTAGAAACGCAAAAAGGCCATCCG
TCAGGATGGCCTTCTGCTTAGTTTGATGCCTGGCAGTTTATGGCGGGCGTCCTGCCCGCCACCCTCCGGG
CCGTTGCTTCACAACGTTCAAATCCGCTCCCGGCGGATTTGTCCTACTCAGGAGAGCGTTCACCGACAAA
CAACAGATAAAACGAAAGGCCCAGTCTTCCGACTGAGCCTTTCGTTTTATTTGATGCCTGGCAGTTCCCT
ACTCTCGCGTTAACGCTAGCATGGATGTTTTCCCAGTCACGACGTTGTAAAACGACGGCCAGTCTTAAGC
TCGGGCCCTGCAGCTCTAGAGCTCGAATTCTACAGGTCACTAATACCATCTAAGTAGTTGGTTCATAGTG
ACTGCATATGTTGTGTTTTACAGTATTATGTAGTCTGTTTTTTATGCAAAATCTAATTTAATATATTGAT
ATTTATATCATTTTACGTTTCTCGTTCAACTTTCTTGTACAAAGTGGATTCTCAGTATCCCCTGCTTATG
CACTCACCACTTTTTCCCATTATTTTATTCATGTTGTGTTGCTAAATTCAACTACATTCGTATTACCATG
TTGTTTCATTTGTTTTTTTTTTATCTCAGCTGTCAAAATAAAAGCATTGAAATACAACATTGTTCTATTT
TTCATTGTGGTTTTGCATGCCCGGTAAATAAAAAAACAAGGTAATAAAAATAAGATGCGAAATGAGAAGT
ATCAACTTTATTATACAAAGTTGGCATTATAAAAAAGCATTGCTTATCAATTTGTTGCAACGAACAGGTC
ACTATCAGTCAAAATAAAATCATTATTTGGAGCTCCATGGTAGCGTTAACGCGGCCGCGATATCCCCTAT
AGTGAGTCGTATTACATGGTCATAGCTGTTTCCTGGCAGCTCTGGCCCGTGTCTCAAAATCTCTGATGTT
ACATTGCACAAGATAAAAATATATCATCATGAACAATAAAACTGTCTGCTTACATAAACAGTAATACAAG
GGGTGTTATGAGCCATATTCAACGGGAAACGTCGAGGCCGCGATTAAATTCCAACATGGATGCTGATTTA
TATGGGTATAAATGGGCTCGCGATAATGTCGGGCAATCAGGTGCGACAATCTATCGCTTGTATGGGAAGC
CCGATGCGCCAGAGTTGTTTCTGAAACATGGCAAAGGTAGCGTTGCCAATGATGTTACAGATGAGATGGT
CAGACTAAACTGGCTGACGGAATTTATGCCTCTTCCGACCATCAAGCATTTTATCCGTACTCCTGATGAT
GCATGGTTACTCACCACTGCGATCCCCGGAAAAACAGCATTCCAGGTATTAGAAGAATATCCTGATTCAG
GTGAAAATATTGTTGATGCGCTGGCAGTGTTCCTGCGCCGGTTGCATTCGATTCCTGTTTGTAATTGTCC
TTTTAACAGCGATCGCGTATTTCGTCTCGCTCAGGCGCAATCACGAATGAATAACGGTTTGGTTGATGCG
AGTGATTTTGATGACGAGCGTAATGGCTGGCCTGTTGAACAAGTCTGGAAAGAAATGCATAAACTTTTGC
CATTCTCACCGGATTCAGTCGTCACTCATGGTGATTTCTCACTTGATAACCTTATTTTTGACGAGGGGAA
ATTAATAGGTTGTATTGATGTTGGACGAGTCGGAATCGCAGACCGATACCAGGATCTTGCCATCCTATGG
AACTGCCTCGGTGAGTTTTCTCCTTCATTACAGAAACGGCTTTTTCAAAAATATGGTATTGATAATCCTG
ATATGAATAAATTGCAGTTTCATTTGATGCTCGATGAGTTTTTCTAATCAGAATTGGTTAATTGGTTGTA
ACACTGGCAGAGCATTACGCTGACTTGACGGGACGGCGCAAGCTCATGACCAAAATCCCTTAACGTGAGT
TACGCGTCGTTCCACTGAGCGTCAGACCCCGTAGAAAAGATCAAAGGATCTTCTTGAGATCCTTTTTTTC
TGCGCGTAATCTGCTGCTTGCAAACAAAAAAACCACCGCTACCAGCGGTGGTTTGTTTGCCGGATCAAGA
GCTACCAACTCTTTTTCCGAAGGTAACTGGCTTCAGCAGAGCGCAGATACCAAATACTGTTCTTCTAGTG
TAGCCGTAGTTAGGCCACCACTTCAAGAACTCTGTAGCACCGCCTACATACCTCGCTCTGCTAATCCTGT
TACCAGTGGCTGCTGCCAGTGGCGATAAGTCGTGTCTTACCGGGTTGGACTCAAGACGATAGTTACCGGA
TAAGGCGCAGCGGTCGGGCTGAACGGGGGGTTCGTGCACACAGCCCAGCTTGGAGCGAACGACCTACACC
GAACTGAGATACCTACAGCGTGAGCTATGAGAAAGCGCCACGCTTCCCGAAGGGAGAAAGGCGGACAGGT
ATCCGGTAAGCGGCAGGGTCGGAACAGGAGAGCGCACGAGGGAGCTTCCAGGGGGAAACGCCTGGTATCT
TTATAGTCCTGTCGGGTTTCGCCACCTCTGACTTGAGCGTCGATTTTTGTGATGCTCGTCAGGGGGGCGG
AGCCTATGGAAAAACGCCAGCAACGCGGCCTTTTTACGGTTCCTGGCCTTTTGCTGGCCTTTTGCTCACA
TGTT
Features (pLannotate 1.2.2; 10 found; start..end, strand, type, name):
    121..213     +  CDS            lacI (fragment): lac repressor; lacI; The lac repressor binds to the lac operator to inhibit transcription in E. coli. This inhibition can be relieved by adding lactose or isopropyl-β-D-thiogalactopyranoside (IPTG).
    268..295     -  terminator     rrnB T2 terminator: transcription terminator T2 from the E. coli rrnB gene
    427..470     +  terminator     rrnB T1 terminator: Escherichia coli rrnB; transcription terminator T1 from the E. coli rrnB gene
    517..553     -  CDS            lacZα (fragment): LacZα fragment of β-galactosidase; lacZ fragment
    624..747     -  protein_bind   attR2: mutant version of attR; recombination site for the Gateway® LR reaction LR Clonase™
    983..1003    -  protein_bind   attB3: mutant version of attB; core recombination site for the Gateway® BP reaction BP Clonase™
    994..1079    -  protein_bind   attL1 (fragment): mutant version of attL; recombination site for the Gateway® LR reaction LR Clonase™
   1116..1134    -  promoter       T7 promoter: promoter for bacteriophage T7 RNA polymerase
   1268..2077    +  CDS            KanR: aminoglycoside phosphotransferase; aph(3')-Ia; confers resistance to kanamycin in bacteria or G418 (Geneticin®) in eukaryotes
   2224..2812    +  rep_origin     ori: high-copy-number ColE1/pMB1/pBR322/pUC origin of replication
