[The description below was written by a language model from this plasmid's Addgene catalogue record and pLannotate feature annotations shown in this document.]
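Description:
p3e UbB polyA is a Gateway 3' entry clone built in the pDONR P2R-P3 backbone, designed to supply a polyadenylation signal as the last module in multisite Gateway assemblies. The insert is a 235 bp fragment from the zebrafish (D. rerio) ubiquitin B gene (ubb) carrying its polyadenylation sequence. The plasmid is small (about 2.9 kb), replicates in E. coli from a high-copy ColE1/pUC-type origin, and is selected with kanamycin through an aminoglycoside phosphotransferase gene. The catalogue lists the vector type as mammalian expression and synthetic biology, but the plasmid has no eukaryotic promoter or coding sequence of its own. It is a donor of a regulatory part rather than an expression construct.

In the annotated sequence, the insert lies in the unlabelled interval between an attR2 site and a site annotated as an attB3 core overlapping an attL fragment. This pattern is consistent with the attR2/attL3 flanks expected for a 3' entry clone, with the automated tool labelling the attL-type site as attL1. These sites allow LR Clonase to recombine the polyA element with a 5' entry clone (typically a promoter), a middle entry clone (typically a coding sequence) and a destination vector, placing the ubb polyA directly downstream of the gene of interest. The rrnB T1 and T2 terminators upstream of the cassette are standard pDONR elements that insulate it from read-through bacterial transcription, and a T7 promoter sits next to the cassette. The short lacI and lacZα fragments appear to be backbone remnants with no evident function. The associated publication concerns macrophage-specific transgene expression in zebrafish, so the element is most likely intended for assembling zebrafish transgenesis constructs.
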