Addgene plasmid #188702: p3e UbB polyA
Purpose: Gateway 3' element encoding the ubiquitin B polyadenylation sequence
Depositing lab: David Tobin. Depositing organization: Duke University. Publication: The Macrophage-Specific Promoter mfap4 Allows Live, Long-Term Analysis of Macrophage Behavior during Mycobacterial Infection in Zebrafish. Walton EM, Cronan MR, Beerman RW, Tobin DM. PLoS One. 2015 Oct 7;10(10):e0138949. doi: 10.1371/journal.pone.0138949. eCollection 2015. PONE-D-15-31888 PubMed 26445458.
Backbone
  Vector backbone: pDONR p2r-p3
  Vector type: Mammalian Expression, Synthetic Biology
Growth in bacteria
  Bacterial resistance: Kanamycin, 50 μg/mL
  Growth temperature: 37°C
  Growth strain: DH5alpha
  Copy number: High Copy
Gene/Insert
  Gene/Insert name: UbB polyA
  Species: D. rerio (zebrafish)
  Insert size (bp): 235
  Entrez Gene: ubb (a.k.a. Ubi-p63E, im:6892314, si:ch211-202a12.3, ubc, zUBC, zgc:172187)
  Cloning method: Ligation Independent Cloning
Terms and licenses: Academic/Nonprofit Terms; Industry Terms: Not Available to Industry
How to cite: p3e UbB polyA was a gift from David Tobin (Addgene plasmid # 188702 ; http://n2t.net/addgene:188702 ; RRID:Addgene_188702)
